Addgene plasmid #186180: p166
Purpose: Shotgun Metagenomic Spike-in
Depositing lab: Karsten Zengler. Depositing organization: University of California, San Diego (UCSD). Publication: synDNA-a Synthetic DNA Spike-in Method for Absolute Quantification of Shotgun Metagenomic Sequencing. Zaramela LS, Tjuanta M, Moyne O, Neal M, Zengler K. mSystems. 2022 Dec 20;7(6):e0044722. doi: 10.1128/msystems.00447-22. Epub 2022 Nov 1. PubMed 36317886.
Backbone
  Vector backbone: pUC57
  Backbone manufacturer: GenScript
  Backbone size w/o insert (bp): 2710
  Total vector size (bp): 4709
  Vector type: Synthetic Biology ; Cloning
Growth in bacteria
  Bacterial resistance: Ampicillin, 100 μg/mL
  Growth temperature: 37°C
  Growth strain: DH5alpha
  Copy number: High Copy
Gene/Insert
  Gene/Insert name: synDNA 166 (alt name: p166)
  Species: Synthetic
  Insert size (bp): 2000
  Cloning method: Ligation Independent Cloning
  Sequencing primers: 5′ GTAAAACGACGGCCAGTG; 3′ GGAAACAGCTATGACCATG
Resource information
  A portion of this plasmid was derived from a plasmid made by: The synthetic gene was manufactured by GenScript.
Terms and licenses: Academic/Nonprofit Terms; Industry Terms: Not Available to Industry
How to cite: p166 was a gift from Karsten Zengler (Addgene plasmid # 186180 ; http://n2t.net/addgene:186180 ; RRID:Addgene_186180)
