[The description below was written by a language model from this plasmid's Addgene catalogue record and pLannotate feature annotations shown in this document.]
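Description:
p166 is a high-copy bacterial cloning plasmid built on the GenScript pUC57 backbone that carries synDNA 166, a roughly 2 kb fully synthetic DNA insert manufactured by gene synthesis and placed in the vector by ligation-independent cloning. The catalogue lists a total size of about 4.7 kb, and the sequenced record is a few bases longer at 4,724 nt, a minor discrepancy. The plasmid is maintained in E. coli through the pUC-type ColE1/pMB1 origin of replication and selected with ampicillin through the β-lactamase gene (AmpR) driven by its native bla promoter.

The annotated features are all backbone elements. A lacZα fragment lies on one side of an unannotated stretch of about 2.1 kb, and the lac operator, lac promoter and CAP binding site lie on the other. This layout is consistent with the synthetic insert interrupting the lacZα cloning region of pUC57, and the lack of any recognised feature within that stretch fits an artificial sequence with no match to standard parts. Short remnants of lacI, rop and the pBR322 bom region are also detected as vestiges of the vector's lineage rather than functional genes. The record gives no indication that the insert is intended to be expressed, and it does not describe the insert's sequence design or composition.

The stated purpose is as a shotgun metagenomic spike-in. The plasmid serves as a renewable source of a defined synthetic DNA molecule that can be added to samples, and the associated method uses such spike-ins for absolute quantification in shotgun metagenomic sequencing. Its numbered name suggests that it may be one member of a set of synDNA constructs, though the record describes only this one.
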