Features (pLannotate 1.2.2; 10 found; start..end, strand, type, name):
    137..236     +  misc_feature   bom (fragment): basis of mobility region from pBR322
    242..399     -  CDS            lacZα (fragment): LacZα fragment of β-galactosidase; lacZ fragment
   2527..2543    -  protein_bind   lac operator: The lac repressor binds to the lac operator to inhibit transcription in E. coli. This inhibition can be relieved by adding lactose or isopropyl-β-D-thiogalactopyranoside (IPTG). lac repressor encoded by lacI
   2551..2581    -  promoter       lac promoter: promoter for the E. coli lac operon
   2596..2617    -  protein_bind   CAP binding site: CAP binding activates transcription in the presence of cAMP. E. coli catabolite activator protein
   2630..2722    -  CDS            lacI (fragment): lac repressor; lacI; The lac repressor binds to the lac operator to inhibit transcription in E. coli. This inhibition can be relieved by adding lactose or isopropyl-β-D-thiogalactopyranoside (IPTG).
   2905..3493    -  rep_origin     ori: high-copy-number ColE1/pMB1/pBR322/pUC origin of replication
   3664..4524    -  CDS            AmpR: β-lactamase; bla; confers resistance to ampicillin, carbenicillin, and related antibiotics
   4525..4629    -  promoter       AmpR promoter: bla
   4724..35      +  CDS            rop (fragment) (across the origin): Rop protein, which maintains plasmids at low copy number; rop
>Addgene plasmid #186180 | p166 | addgene full sequence | sequence record 373213 | Addgene NGS Result
TCGCGCGTTTCGGTGATGACGGTGAAAACCTCTGACACATGCAGCTCCCGGAGACGGTCACAGCTTGTCT
GTAAGCGGATGCCGGGAGCAGACAAGCCCGTCAGGGCGCGTCAGCGGGTGTTGGCGGGTGTCGGGGCTGG
CTTAACTATGCGGCATCAGAGCAGATTGTACTGAGAGTGCACCATATGCGGTGTGAAATACCGCACAGAT
GCGTAAGGAGAAAATACCGCATCAGGCGCCATTCGCCATTCAGGCTGCGCAACTGTTGGGAAGGGCGATC
GGTGCGGGCCTCTTCGCTATTACGCCAGCTGGCGAAAGGGGGATGTGCTGCAAGGCGATTAAGTTGGGTA
ACGCCAGGGTTTTCCCAGTCACGACGTTGTAAAACGACGGCCAGTGAATTCGAGCTCGGTACCTCGCGAA
TGCATCTAGATGTTTAAACAGCGGGCCTGACCGCCCGTTCATGTAGCAGACTGTAGTCATGGGTCCACGA
GTGCAGTGCGCCTTCAGTCTGGTGACAAGGAGGCGTTCCTATCGGTAGAGCGACTTCGACGTTTGGCGGC
AACAGGAGGAGGAGCAGGGAGTTATCCGGCTCTAAGCAAAGGACATCGCTCCCTAGGGTGTATCTGGCGG
CGCTTCAAAGCCGCGCACGACAAGTCCCTAGCCAGACCTGCTAAGGCGCCCAACGCGCCCGAAGTGCGAC
CAACGTTGTCCGCATACGGGCCTAGGCGTTGCACCCAGCGCAGACAGTCTGTCAATCCCGTTACCGCTCG
GTGTGTCAGGACCAGCCTGGAGTATTCCCGGGCCCTGGCGGGTATTCACGGGAATCGGCGGCGGACCGGC
CCGAAGATGACGGCTCCGCCCTCCGCATACGGGCGGGTCTACGCGGCAGGCGCCAAGGCAGACTCCAGAA
TTGCTGGCCCCGTCTGCGGAGGGACTAGGAAGGCGCGTGGTTCTAATGGGCCGCACAAGCCCGGTCCGGG
AGTCCGGAAAGGTACCGCGTCCTATTGGCCGGACTCGTGCCAGCGCTAAGAGAGGGCACCACTAAATCAG
AAGGCACGACCAGATGCTCGCTGGCTGGGGCGCCCGGGCGTGCCAGCTGGGTCGTCGCGCGCTACCAAAC
GATGCCGTCGCGCTGATTCCTGCGCCGCCCATTCAACCAACGCCCTCTAAGCGCCGGTTCGTGACCAAGC
GCGCGGGCCTCGCACCTGGCCACGGCTTCTAGAAGCGCAGACAGGACCTTGCGCTGCTACCAATAGGGTC
CTGGGCCGTCACGCGCTGGTGTAGGGTGCCCGGGCGATAGATTATCGGTGCCCGGTGATCCTAGTGGCGG
CCCGACCCTCTTGGGCCCAACGGGCTCCCTTCGCCCTCGCGAGTGAGCGCGGTACCGCGAGGAGAGACTG
GGCCATTACGTCGTAGACTTGCGGACGACCAGAGGCACACACGCCAGTGTGGCTTCGTTGCGCGCGGGAC
TCCGCGTCACTTGTTGTGAGTGTAGTCGCAATCACGCCGCTTCTGCATCCGACCTGAGACACTTTCGGGA
CTGGAGCCGGTGGGTGTCCCCCTCCGTTCAGAGACGCGGCGTCCAACTGCAGCGGGAGCAGCGCGGGTGC
TTACGACACCGAGTCCGTGCCGTGGATGGTGTGGGCCCACGGCGAGGCGTGCGGCGCACAGGGAGTCCGG
CCTTACCGTTCAACGGGACCCTTGTCCGGCATCCTGCAGGCGCCCGGAGGTCTGAAGCGCGCCAATCCCA
GCATTCCGGCGAGGCCTCCAACGTCGACGGACGTGCGGCCCTCGTTCCCACTGTCAGGCGCGGGCTCAGG
GAAATGTGGTCTCGCCGTGGCCCACCACCATCATGCTGGTGGCGCGTCGCTCCTTCTGCCCACCGCGGAC
CAGGTTCGCGATTATGCTCGGGTCGGTGCCCGTGTGTGAAGGTCAATCACCAAGTCCGCGCCGCTCGACG
GTCCCACGCACTCAGGTACTCAAACGCTCTGTGACCTGGCGCCTCTCCAACCGGGCCGACCCGTGGCGCT
CAGTCTCACCCTAAATCTCATGGCACAAGTCTCCTGGCGGAGAGTTTAGTGGGCTCCACCCGCGCGGCAG
CGTGCCCGGCAGGCTTGGGGCACGGCCCAGCTGGGATATCGCCGCGATACCGATCACGCGCATCACACAA
CGTCAGTGCCTGAAGCTCTGCGGCGAGTCCAGGCGCCGCCAGCCCACGCGGACGCCGGCCGGTTTCGTCG
CTCAAACACATTGCCGAACGACCGGCAACATCACCCGCCAGCCCACCACAGGTTGGGTCTGGCTGCAGCG
CCGCGGCGCGATCGGCCGTTCACGTCTGAGTTCCGCTGTGCGACAAGCACAGTGCTGCTCGTCTAACAGC
CGCGCGGTGATATCCAGCTAACGCCGCGTGACGTCGCGGCAGAACAACCAGAGTCTCGACCCGGGATCGG
ATCCCGGGCCCGTCGACTGCAGAGGCCTGCATGCAAGCTTGGCGTAATCATGGTCATAGCTGTTTCCTGT
GTGAAATTGTTATCCGCTCACAATTCCACACAACATACGAGCCGGAAGCATAAAGTGTAAAGCCTGGGGT
GCCTAATGAGTGAGCTAACTCACATTAATTGCGTTGCGCTCACTGCCCGCTTTCCAGTCGGGAAACCTGT
CGTGCCAGCTGCATTAATGAATCGGCCAACGCGCGGGGAGAGGCGGTTTGCGTATTGGGCGCTCTTCCGC
TTCCTCGCTCACTGACTCGCTGCGCTCGGTCGTTCGGCTGCGGCGAGCGGTATCAGCTCACTCAAAGGCG
GTAATACGGTTATCCACAGAATCAGGGGATAACGCAGGAAAGAACATGTGAGCAAAAGGCCAGCAAAAGG
CCAGGAACCGTAAAAAGGCCGCGTTGCTGGCGTTTTTCCATAGGCTCCGCCCCCCTGACGAGCATCACAA
AAATCGACGCTCAAGTCAGAGGTGGCGAAACCCGACAGGACTATAAAGATACCAGGCGTTTCCCCCTGGA
AGCTCCCTCGTGCGCTCTCCTGTTCCGACCCTGCCGCTTACCGGATACCTGTCCGCCTTTCTCCCTTCGG
GAAGCGTGGCGCTTTCTCATAGCTCACGCTGTAGGTATCTCAGTTCGGTGTAGGTCGTTCGCTCCAAGCT
GGGCTGTGTGCACGAACCCCCCGTTCAGCCCGACCGCTGCGCCTTATCCGGTAACTATCGTCTTGAGTCC
AACCCGGTAAGACACGACTTATCGCCACTGGCAGCAGCCACTGGTAACAGGATTAGCAGAGCGAGGTATG
TAGGCGGTGCTACAGAGTTCTTGAAGTGGTGGCCTAACTACGGCTACACTAGAAGAACAGTATTTGGTAT
CTGCGCTCTGCTGAAGCCAGTTACCTTCGGAAAAAGAGTTGGTAGCTCTTGATCCGGCAAACAAACCACC
GCTGGTAGCGGTGGTTTTTTTGTTTGCAAGCAGCAGATTACGCGCAGAAAAAAAGGATCTCAAGAAGATC
CTTTGATCTTTTCTACGGGGTCTGACGCTCAGTGGAACGAAAACTCACGTTAAGGGATTTTGGTCATGAG
ATTATCAAAAAGGATCTTCACCTAGATCCTTTTAAATTAAAAATGAAGTTTTAAATCAATCTAAAGTATA
TATGAGTAAACTTGGTCTGACAGTTACCAATGCTTAATCAGTGAGGCACCTATCTCAGCGATCTGTCTAT
TTCGTTCATCCATAGTTGCCTGACTCCCCGTCGTGTAGATAACTACGATACGGGAGGGCTTACCATCTGG
CCCCAGTGCTGCAATGATACCGCGAGACCCACGCTCACCGGCTCCAGATTTATCAGCAATAAACCAGCCA
GCCGGAAGGGCCGAGCGCAGAAGTGGTCCTGCAACTTTATCCGCCTCCATCCAGTCTATTAATTGTTGCC
GGGAAGCTAGAGTAAGTAGTTCGCCAGTTAATAGTTTGCGCAACGTTGTTGCCATTGCTACAGGCATCGT
GGTGTCACGCTCGTCGTTTGGTATGGCTTCATTCAGCTCCGGTTCCCAACGATCAAGGCGAGTTACATGA
TCCCCCATGTTGTGCAAAAAAGCGGTTAGCTCCTTCGGTCCTCCGATCGTTGTCAGAAGTAAGTTGGCCG
CAGTGTTATCACTCATGGTTATGGCAGCACTGCATAATTCTCTTACTGTCATGCCATCCGTAAGATGCTT
TTCTGTGACTGGTGAGTACTCAACCAAGTCATTCTGAGAATAGTGTATGCGGCGACCGAGTTGCTCTTGC
CCGGCGTCAATACGGGATAATACCGCGCCACATAGCAGAACTTTAAAAGTGCTCATCATTGGAAAACGTT
CTTCGGGGCGAAAACTCTCAAGGATCTTACCGCTGTTGAGATCCAGTTCGATGTAACCCACTCGTGCACC
CAACTGATCTTCAGCATCTTTTACTTTCACCAGCGTTTCTGGGTGAGCAAAAACAGGAAGGCAAAATGCC
GCAAAAAAGGGAATAAGGGCGACACGGAAATGTTGAATACTCATACTCTTCCTTTTTCAATATTATTGAA
GCATTTATCAGGGTTATTGTCTCATGAGCGGATACATATTTGAATGTATTTAGAAAAATAAACAAATAGG
GGTTCCGCGCACATTTCCCCGAAAAGTGCCACCTGACGTCTAAGAAACCATTATTATCATGACATTAACC
TATAAAAATAGGCGTATCACGAGGCCCTTTCGTC
